Addgene plasmid #236961: HaloTag-FYN Fusion Vector
Purpose: Express HaloTag(R)-FYN Fusion Protein in Mammalian Cells under a CMV promoter
Depositing lab: Promega Corporation.
Backbone
  Vector backbone: pFN222K HaloTag(R) CMV-Blast BiBRET Vector
  Vector type: Mammalian Expression
  Selectable markers: Blasticidin
Growth in bacteria
  Bacterial resistance: Kanamycin, 50 μg/mL
  Growth temperature: 37°C
  Growth strain: DH5alpha
  Copy number: High Copy
Gene/Insert
  Gene/Insert name: FYN
  Species: H. sapiens (human)
  Mutation: None
  Entrez Gene: FYN (a.k.a. SLK, SYN, p59-FYN)
  Promoter: CMV
  Tag / fusion protein: HaloTag (R) (N terminal on backbone)
  Cloning method: Other
Terms and licenses: Academic/Nonprofit Terms; Industry Terms
How to cite: HaloTag-FYN Fusion Vector was a gift from Promega Corporation (Addgene plasmid # 236961 ; http://n2t.net/addgene:236961 ; RRID:Addgene_236961)
