[The description below was written by a language model from this plasmid's Addgene catalogue record and pLannotate feature annotations shown in this document.]
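Description:
HaloTag-FYN Fusion Vector is a mammalian expression plasmid of about 6.8 kb, built on the pFN222K HaloTag CMV-Blast BiBRET backbone, that produces human FYN fused at its N terminus to HaloTag. It is propagated in E. coli from a high-copy ColE1/pUC-type origin and selected with kanamycin, with resistance provided by an nptII (neo) gene under the synthetic bacterial EM7 promoter. A single loxP site lies just upstream of this cassette; the record does not state its purpose. For selection in mammalian cells, a separate cassette on the opposite strand uses the SV40 enhancer/early promoter to drive the blasticidin S deaminase gene (BSD), terminated by a synthetic polyadenylation signal.

The main expression unit begins with the CMV immediate early enhancer and promoter, followed by a chimeric β-globin/immunoglobulin intron that generally improves transcript processing and expression. A T7 promoter sits just ahead of the coding region and could in principle support in vitro transcription. The open reading frame encodes HaloTag, a modified bacterial dehalogenase that bonds covalently to chloroalkane ligands, then a TEV protease cleavage site, then wild-type FYN, a non-receptor Src-family tyrosine kinase involved in cell growth, adhesion, integrin signalling, immune response and axon guidance. A short multiple cloning site remnant and an annotated SV40 polyadenylation region follow the insert; a second SV40 poly(A) element lies upstream of the CMV enhancer.

The stated purpose is simply expression of the HaloTag-FYN fusion in mammalian cells. The tag allows covalent labelling with fluorescent or affinity ligands, and the backbone name suggests BRET-type assays, though the record does not describe a specific application.
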