Features (pLannotate 1.2.2; 19 found; start..end, strand, type, name):
      3..84      -  polyA_signal   SV40 poly(A) signal: SV40 polyadenylation signal
    107..190     -  CDS            large T antigen (fragment): large T antigen from SV40 (simian virus 40)
    255..620     +  enhancer       CMV enhancer: human cytomegalovirus immediate early enhancer
    622..821     +  promoter       CMV promoter: human cytomegalovirus (CMV) immediate early promoter
    960..1092    +  intron         chimeric intron: chimera between introns from human β-globin and immunoglobulin heavy chain genes
   1136..1154    +  promoter       T7 promoter: promoter for bacteriophage T7 RNA polymerase
   1170..2060    +  CDS            HaloTag®: modified bacterial dehalogenase that forms covalent bonds with chloroalkane derivatives
   2073..2093    +  CDS            TEV site: tobacco etch virus (TEV) protease recognition and cleavage site
   2109..3719    +  CDS            FYN (sequence partly withheld): FYN_HUMAN - Experimental evidence at protein level: Swiss-Prot protein existence level 1. Non-receptor tyrosine-protein kinase that plays a role in many biological processes including regulation of cell growth and survival, cell adhesion, integrin-mediated signaling, cytoskeletal remodeling, cell motility, immune response and axon guidance. Inactive FYN is phosphorylated on its C-terminal tail within the catalytic domain. Following activation by PKA, the protein subsequently associates with PTK2/FAK1, allowing PTK2/FAK1 phosphorylation, activation and targeting to focal adhesions. Involved in
   3728..3783    +  misc_feature   MCS: pUC18/19 multiple cloning site
   3832..3953    -  polyA_signal   SV40 poly(A) signal: SV40 polyadenylation signal
   3976..4044    -  CDS            large T antigen (fragment): large T antigen from SV40 (simian virus 40)
   4068..4101    +  protein_bind   loxP: Cre-mediated recombination occurs in the 8-bp core sequence (GCATACAT). Cre recombinase
   4111..4158    +  promoter       EM7 promoter: synthetic bacterial promoter&nbsp
   4190..4981    +  CDS            neo: KKA2_KLEPN - Also known as kan, nptII. Experimental evidence at protein level: Swiss-Prot protein existence level 1. Resistance to kanamycin, neomycin, paromomycin, ribostamycin, butirosin and gentamicin B. From Klebsiella pneumoniae.
   5142..5730    -  rep_origin     ori: high-copy-number ColE1/pMB1/pBR322/pUC origin of replication
   5856..5904    -  polyA_signal   poly(A) signal: synthetic polyadenylation signal
   5928..6326    -  CDS            BSD: blasticidin S deaminase; Aspergillus terreus BSD; confers resistance to blasticidin
   6357..6714    -  promoter       SV40 promoter: SV40 enhancer and early promoter
>Addgene plasmid #236961 | HaloTag-FYN Fusion Vector | addgene full sequence | sequence record 473340 | Addgene NGS Result
CGGCAGTGAAAAAAATGCTTTATTTGTGAAATTTGTGATGCTATTGCTTTATTTGTAACCATTATAAGCT
GCAATAAACAAGTTAACAACAACAATTGCATTCATTTTATGTTTCAGGTTCAGGGGGAGGTGTGGGAGGT
TTTTTAAAGCAAGTAAAACCTCTACAAATGTGGTATGGCTGATTATGATCCGCGGCCGCAATACGTCGAC
GTTATCAGCTGACTTCGTACGAGAGCCTAGGATTATGGCGCGCCACTAGTTATTAATAGTAATCAATTAC
GGGGTCATTAGTTCATAGCCCATATATGGAGTTCCGCGTTACATAACTTACGGTAAATGGCCCGCCTGGC
TGACCGCCCAACGACCCCCGCCCATTGACGTCAATAATGACGTATGTTCCCATAGTAACGCCAATAGGGA
CTTTCCATTGACGTCAATGGGTGGAGTATTTACGGTAAACTGCCCACTTGGCAGTACATCAAGTGTATCA
TATGCCAAGTCCGCCCCCTATTGACGTCAATGACGGTAAATGGCCCGCCTGGCATTATGCCCAGTACATG
ACCTTACGGGACTTTCCTACTTGGCAGTACATCTACGTATTAGTCATCGCTATTACCATGGTGATGCGGT
TTTGGCAGTACACCAATGGGCGTGGATAGCGGTTTGACTCACGGGGATTTCCAAGTCTCCACCCCATTGA
CGTCAATGGGAGTTTGTTTTGGCACCAAAATCAACGGGACTTTCCAAAATGTCGTAATAACCCCGCCCCG
TTGACGCAAATGGGCGGTAGGCGTGTACGGTGGGAGGTCTATATAAGCAGAGCTGGTTTAGTGAACCGTC
AGATCACTAGAAGCTTTATTGCGGTAGTTTATCACAGTTAAATTGCTAACGCAGTCAGTGCTTCTGACAC
AACAGTCTCGAACTTAAGCTGCAGAAGTTGGTCGTGAGGCACTGGGCAGGTAAGTATCAAGGTTACAAGA
CAGGTTTAAGGAGACCAATAGAAACTGGGCTTGTCGAGACAGAGAAGACTCTTGCGTTTCTGATAGGCAC
CTATTGGTCTTACTGACATCCACTTTGCCTTTCTCTCCACAGGTGTCCACTCCCAGTTCAATTACAGCTC
TTAAGGCTAGAGTATTAATACGACTCACTATAGGGCTAGCAAAGCCACCATGGCAGAAATCGGTACTGGC
TTTCCATTCGACCCCCATTATGTGGAAGTCCTGGGCGAGCGCATGCACTACGTCGATGTTGGTCCGCGCG
ATGGCACCCCTGTGCTGTTCCTGCACGGTAACCCGACCTCCTCCTACGTGTGGCGCAACATCATCCCGCA
TGTTGCACCGACCCATCGCTGCATTGCTCCAGACCTGATCGGTATGGGCAAATCCGACAAACCAGACCTG
GGTTATTTCTTCGACGACCACGTCCGCTTCATGGATGCCTTCATCGAAGCCCTGGGTCTGGAAGAGGTCG
TCCTGGTCATTCACGACTGGGGCTCCGCTCTGGGTTTCCACTGGGCCAAGCGCAATCCAGAGCGCGTCAA
AGGTATTGCATTTATGGAGTTCATCCGCCCTATCCCGACCTGGGACGAATGGCCAGAATTTGCCCGCGAG
ACCTTCCAGGCCTTCCGCACCACCGACGTCGGCCGCAAGCTGATCATCGATCAGAACGTTTTTATCGAGG
GTACGCTGCCGATGGGTGTCGTCCGCCCGCTGACTGAAGTCGAGATGGACCATTACCGCGAGCCGTTCCT
GAATCCTGTTGACCGCGAGCCACTGTGGCGCTTCCCAAACGAGCTGCCAATCGCCGGTGAGCCAGCGAAC
ATCGTCGCGCTGGTCGAAGAATACATGGACTGGCTGCACCAGTCCCCTGTCCCGAAGCTGCTGTTCTGGG
GCACCCCAGGCGTTCTGATCCCACCGGCCGAAGCCGCTCGCCTGGCCAAAAGCCTGCCTAACTGCAAGGC
TGTGGACATCGGCCCGGGTCTGAATCTGCTGCAAGAAGACAACCCGGACCTGATCGGCAGCGAGATCGCG
CGCTGGCTGTCGACGCTCGAGATTTCCGGCGAGCCAACCACTGAGGATCTGTACTTTCAGAGCGATAACG
CGATCGCCATGGGCTGTGTGCAATGTAAGGATAAAGAAGCAACAAAACTGACGGAGGAGAGGGACGGCAG
CCTGAACCAGAGCTCTGGGTACCGCTATGGCACAGACCCCACCCCTCAGCACTACCCCAGCTTCGGTGTG
ACCTCCATCCCCAACTACAACAACTTCCACGCAGCCGGGGGCCAAGGACTCACCGTCTTTGGAGGTGTGA
ACTCTTCGTCTCATACGGGGACCTTGCGTACGAGAGGAGGAACAGGAGTGACACTCTTTGTGGCCCTTTA
TGACTATGAAGCACGGACAGAAGATGACCTGAGTTTTCACAAAGGAGAAAAATTTCAAATATTGAACAGC
TCGGAAGGAGATTGGTGGGAAGCCCGCTCCTTGACAACTGGAGAGACAGGTTACATTCCCAGCAATTATG
TGGCTCCAGTTGACTCTATCCAGGCAGAAGAGTGGTACTTTGGAAAACTTGGCCGAAAAGATGCTGAGCG
ACAGCTATTGTCCTTTGGAAACCCAAGAGGTACCTTTCTTATCCGCGAGAGTGAAACCACCAAAGGTGCC
TATTCACTTTCTATCCGTGATTGGGATGATATGAAAGGAGACCATGTCAAACATTATAAAATTCGCAAAC
TTGACAATGGTGGATACTACATTACCACCCGGGCCCAGTTTGAAACACTTCAGCAGCTTGTACAACATTA
CTCAGAGAGAGCTGCAGGTCTCTGCTGCCGCCTAGTAGTTCCCTGTCACAAAGGGATGCCAAGGCTTACC
GATCTGTCTGTCAAAACCAAAGAT
[807 nt withheld, positions 2895-3701]
CAACCTGGTGAAAACCTGGTTTAAACGAATTCGGGCTCGGTACCCGGGGATCCTCTAGAGTCGACCTGCA
GGCATGCAAGCTGATTTGGCTGCTGCCACCGCTGAGCAAGGCCGCTTCGAGCAGACATGATAAGATACAT
TGATGAGTTTGGACAAACCACAACTAGAATGCAGTGAAAAAAATGCTTTATTTGTGAAATTTGTGATGCT
ATTGCTTTATTTGTAACCATTATAAGCTGCAATAAACAAGTTAACAACAACAATTGCATTCATTTTATGT
TTCAGGTTCAGGGGGAGATGTGGGAGGTTTTTTTAAGCAAGTAAAACCTCTACAAATGTGGTAAAATCTT
AATTAAGAATTCTAATATAACTTCGTATAGCATACATTATACGAAGTTATGGATCCACTGTTGACAATTA
ATCATCGGCATAGTATATCGGCATAGTATAATACGACAAGGTGAGGAACTAAACCCAGGAGGCAGATCAT
GATTGAACAAGATGGATTGCACGCAGGTTCTCCGGCCGCTTGGGTGGAGAGGCTATTCGGCTATGACTGG
GCACAACAGACAATCGGCTGCTCTGATGCCGCCGTGTTCCGGCTGTCAGCGCAGGGGCGCCCGGTTCTTT
TTGTCAAGACCGACCTGTCCGGTGCCCTGAATGAACTGCAGGACGAGGCAGCGCGGCTATCGTGGCTGGC
CACGACGGGCGTTCCTTGCGCAGCTGTGCTCGACGTTGTCACTGAAGCGGGAAGGGACTGGCTGCTATTG
GGCGAAGTGCCGGGGCAGGATCTCCTGTCATCTCACCTTGCTCCTGCCGAGAAAGTATCCATCATGGCTG
ATGCAATGCGGCGGCTGCATACGCTTGATCCGGCTACCTGCCCATTCGACCACCAAGCGAAACATCGCAT
CGAGCGAGCACGTACTCGGATGGAAGCCGGTCTTGTCGATCAGGATGATCTGGACGAAGAGCATCAGGGG
CTCGCGCCAGCCGAACTGTTCGCCAGGCTCAAGGCGCGCATGCCCGACGGCGAGGATCTCGTCGTGACCC
ATGGCGATGCCTGCTTGCCGAATATCATGGTGGAAAATGGCCGCTTTTCTGGATTCATCGACTGTGGCCG
GCTGGGTGTGGCGGACCGCTATCAGGACATAGCGTTGGCTACCCGTGATATTGCTGAAGAGCTTGGCGGC
GAATGGGCTGACCGCTTCCTCGTGCTTTACGGTATCGCCGCTCCCGATTCGCAGCGCATCGCCTTCTATC
GCCTTCTTGACGAGTTCTTCTGATTCGAAATGACCGACCAAGCGACGCCCAACCGGTATCAGCTCACTCA
AAGGCGGTAATACGGTTATCCACAGAATCAGGGGATAACGCAGGAAAGAACATGTGAGCAAAAGGCCAGC
AAAAGGCCAGGAACCGTAAAAAGGCCGCGTTGCTGGCGTTTTTCCATAGGCTCCGCCCCCCTGACGAGCA
TCACAAAAATCGACGCTCAAGTCAGAGGTGGCGAAACCCGACAGGACTATAAAGATACCAGGCGTTTCCC
CCTGGAAGCTCCCTCGTGCGCTCTCCTGTTCCGACCCTGCCGCTTACCGGATACCTGTCCGCCTTTCTCC
CTTCGGGAAGCGTGGCGCTTTCTCATAGCTCACGCTGTAGGTATCTCAGTTCGGTGTAGGTCGTTCGCTC
CAAGCTGGGCTGTGTGCACGAACCCCCCGTTCAGCCCGACCGCTGCGCCTTATCCGGTAACTATCGTCTT
GAGTCCAACCCGGTAAGACACGACTTATCGCCACTGGCAGCAGCCACTGGTAACAGGATTAGCAGAGCGA
GGTATGTAGGCGGTGCTACAGAGTTCTTGAAGTGGTGGCCTAACTACGGCTACACTAGAAGGACAGTATT
TGGTATCTGCGCTCTGCTGAAGCCAGTTACCTTCGGAAAAAGAGTTGGTAGCTCTTGATCCGGCAAACAA
ACCACCGCTGGTAGCGGTGGTTTTTTTGTTTGCAAGCAGCAGATTACGCGCAGAAAAAAAGGATTTCAAG
AAGATCCTTTGATCTTTTCTACGGGGTCTGACGCTCAGTGGAACGAAAACTCACGTTAAGGGATTTTGGT
CATGAGATTATCAAAAAGGATCTTCACCTAGATCCTTTTATAGTCCGGAATCGTCACACAAAAAACCAAC
ACACAGATGTAATGAAAATAAAGATATTTTATTGCGGCCATCGTGATGGCTAGAGTTTAGCCCTCCCACA
CATAACCAGAGGGCAGCAATTCACGAATCCCAACTGCCGTCGGCTGTCCATCACTGTCCTTCACTATGGC
TTTGATCCCAGGATGCAGATCGAGAAGCACCTGTCGGCACCGTCCGCAGGGGCTCAAGATGCCCCTGTTC
TCATTTCCGATCGCGACGATACAAGTCAGGTTGCCAGCTGCCGCAGCAGCAGCAGTGCCCAGCACCACGA
GTTCTGCACAAGGTCCCCCAGTAAAATGATATACATTGACACCAGTGAAGATGCGGCCGTCGCTAGAGAG
AGCTGCGCTGGCGACGCTGTAGTCTTCAGAGATGGGGATGCTGTTGATTGTAGCCGTTGCTCTTTCAATG
AGGGTGGATTCTTCTTGAGACAAAGGCTTGGCCATGGTGGCGCTAGTGTCAGAAGAATCGAGCTTTTTGC
AAAAGCCTAGGCCTCCAAAAAAGCCTCCTCACTACTTCTGGAATAGCTCAGAGGCCGAGGCGGCCTCGGC
CTCTGCATAAATAAAAAAAATTAGTCAGCCATGGGGCGGAGAATGGGCGGAACTGGGCGGAGTTAGGGGC
GGGATGGGCGGAGTTAGGGGCGGGACTATGGTTGCTGACTAATTGAGATGCATGCTTTGCATACTTCTGC
CTGCTGGGGAGCCTGGGGACTTTCCACACCTGGTTGCTGACTAATTGAGATGCATGCTTTGCATACTTCT
GCCTGCTGGGGAGCCTGGGGACTTTCCACACCCTAACTGACACACATTCCACAGCTGGTTCTTTCCGCCT
CAGAAGGTACCTAACCAAGTTCCTCTTTCAGAGGTTATTTCAGGCCATGGTGCTGCGCAAGACGCGTTAA
TTAAGACGT
